>Addgene plasmid #81185 | D. vulgaris Cascade/I-C (Cas5c-Cas8c-Cas7)/pHMGWA | addgene full sequence | sequence record 161806 | Addgene NGS Result
AGATCCAGATCTCGATCCCGCGAAATTAATACGACTCACTATAGGGGAATTGTGAGCGGATAACAATTCC
CCTCTAGAAATAATTTTGTTTAACTTTAAGAAGGAGATATACCATGGGCAGCAGCCATCATCATCATCAT
CACGGTACCAAAACTGAAGAAGGTAAACTGGTAATCTGGATTAACGGCGATAAAGGCTATAACGGTCTCG
CTGAAGTCGGTAAGAAATTCGAGAAAGATACCGGAATTAAAGTCACCGTTGAGCATCCGGATAAACTGGA
AGAGAAATTCCCACAGGTTGCGGCAACTGGCGATGGCCCTGACATTATCTTCTGGGCACACGACCGCTTT
GGTGGCTACGCTCAATCTGGCCTGTTGGCTGAAATCACCCCGGACAAAGCGTTCCAGGACAAGCTGTATC
CGTTTACCTGGGATGCCGTACGTTACAACGGCAAGCTGATTGCTTACCCGATCGCTGTTGAAGCGTTATC
GCTGATTTATAACAAAGATCTGCTGCCGAACCCGCCAAAAACCTGGGAAGAGATCCCGGCGCTGGATAAA
GAACTGAAAGCGAAAGGTAAGAGCGCGCTGATGTTCAACCTGCAAGAACCGTACTTCACCTGGCCGCTGA
TTGCTGCTGACGGGGGTTATGCGTTCAAGTATGAAAACGGCAAGTACGACATTAAAGACGTGGGCGTGGA
TAACGCTGGCGCGAAAGCGGGTCTGACCTTCCTGGTTGACCTGATTAAAAACAAACACATGAATGCAGAC
ACCGATTACTCCATCGCAGAAGCTGCCTTTAATAAAGGCGAAACAGCGATGACCATCAACGGCCCGTGGG
CATGGTCCAACATCGACACCAGCAAAGTGAATTATGGTGTAACGGTACTGCCGACCTTCAAGGGTCAACC
ATCCAAACCGTTCGTTGGCGTGCTGAGCGCAGGTATTAACGCCGCCAGTCCGAACAAAGAGCTGGCAAAA
GAGTTCCTCGAAAACTATCTGCTGACTGATGAAGGTCTGGAAGCGGTTAATAAAGACAAACCGCTGGGTG
CCGTAGCGCTGAAGTCTTACGAGGAAGAGTTGGCGAAAGATCCACGTATTGCCGCCACCATGGAAAACGC
CCAGAAAGGTGAAATCATGCCGAACATCCCGCAGATGTCCGCTTTCTGGTATGCCGTGCGTACTGCGGTG
ATCAACGCCGCCAGCGGTCGTCAGACTGTCGATGAAGCCCTGAAAGACGCGCAGACTGGTACCGGATCTT
ACATCACAAGTTTGTACAAAAAAGCAGGCTCCGCGGCCGCCGTACTCGAGGAAAACCTGTATTTTCAGGG
CTCCTTCACCATGACACATGGGGCTGTTAAGACATACGGCATCAGACTGCGGGTATGGGGCGACTACGCC
TGCTTCACGCGGCCGGAGATGAAGGTGGAACGGGTGTCATACGATGTCATGCCCCCTTCCGCCGCACGGG
GCATCCTTGAGGCCATCCACTGGAAGCCGGCCATCAGGTGGATTGTGGACAGGATTCATGTGCTGCGGCC
CATCGTCTTCGACAACGTGCGGCGCAACGAGGTCAGTTCGAAGATACCCAAGCCCAATCCGGCAACGGCC
ATGCGCGACAGGAAGCCGCTCTACTTTCTGGTCGATGACGGCAGCAACCGCCAGCAACGGGCGGCGACCC
TGCTGCGCAACGTCGACTATGTCATCGAAGCCCACTTCGAACTGACAGACAAGGCCGGAGCGGAAGACAA
CGCGGGCAAGCATCTGGACATCTTCAGGCGTCGTGCGCGCGCCGGGCAGTCGTTCCAGCAGCCATGCCTC
GGCTGCCGCGAGTTTCCGGCGTCGTTCGAACTGCTGGAGGGGGATGTGCCGCTCTCGTGCTACGCGGGCG
AGAAGCGCGACCTTGGCTACATGCTGCTCGACATCGACTTCGAACGCGACATGACGCCGCTGTTCTTCAA
GGCCGTCATGGAAGACGGAGTGATAACGCCCCCGTCGCGCACGTCACCGGAGGTGAGGGCATGATCCTGC
AGGCATTGCATGGCTATTACCAGCGCATGAGCGCAGACCCCGATGCGGGGATGCCGCCCTACGGGACCAG
CATGGAGAACATCTCGTTCGCGCTGGTGCTGGATGCGAAAGGGACGCTACGGGGCATCGAGGACTTGCGG
GAACAGGAAGGCAAGAAGCTGCGGCCCCGCAAGATGCTGGTTCCTATCGCGGAAAAGAAGGGGAACGGCA
TCAAACCGAACTTCCTGTGGGAGAACACCAGTTATATTCTGGGGGTGGACGCCAAGGGCAAGCAGGAACG
TACAGACAAGTGCCACGCCGCGTTCATTGCCCACATCAAGGCCTACTGTGACACTGCAGACCAAGACCTT
GCCGCCGTTCTGCAGTTCCTTGAACACGGCGAAAAAGACCTCTCCGCTTTTCCGGTTTCGGAAGAGGTCA
TCGGCTCCAATATCGTCTTTCGCATCGAGGGCGAACCGGGCTTCGTCCATGAGCGTCCGGCTGCGCGGCA
GGCTTGGGCCAACTGCCTGAACCGGCGGGAGCAAGGGCTATGTGGTCAATGCCTCATCACCGGGGAGCGC
CAGAAGCCGATTGCCCAACTCCATCCGTCGATCAAAGGCGGGCGAGACGGCGTTCGCGGTGCACAGGCTG
TTGCCTCGATAGTGTCCTTTAACAACACCGCCTTTGAATCTTACGGGAAAGAACAGTCGATCAATGCACC
CGTCAGTCAAGAAGCGGCATTCTCTTATGTCACAGCCCTGAATTACCTGCTCAACCCGTCAAATCGACAG
AAGGTCACCATCGCTGACGCCACCGTGGTCTTCTGGGCCGAACGCAGCAGCCCGGCAGAGGACATCTTTG
CAGGCATGTTCGACCCGCCTTCCACCACGGCGAAACCGGAGTCCTCGAACGGGACGCCGCCGGAAGACAG
TGAAGAAGGCAGCCAGCCTGACACAGCCAGAGACGACCCCCATGCCGCTGCCAGAATGCACGACCTGCTT
GTGGCCATCCGTTCCGGCAAGCGCGCCACGGACATCATGCCCGACATGGACGAGTCCGTGCGCTTCCATG
TGCTTGGCCTGTCGCCCAACGCCGCCCGCCTGTCCGTCCGCTTCTGGGAGGTCGATACCGTCGGTCACAT
GCTGGACAAGGTGGGGCGGCACTACCGTGAACTCGAGATCATTCCGCAATTCAACAACGAGCAGGAGTTC
CCGTCTCTTTCAACCCTGCTGCGGCAGACTGCCGTCTTGAACAAGACCGAGAACATCTCGCCTGTACTTG
CAGGCGGGCTATTCAGGGCCATGCTCACCGGCGGGCCCTATCCGCAAAGCCTGTTGCCCGCCGTGCTTGG
ACGCATCCGCGCCGAGCACGCCAGACCAGAAGATAAAAGCCGCTATAGGCTTGAAGTTGTGACGTATTAT
CGAGCCGCCTTGATCAAGGCGTATCTCATAAGAAACAGAAAGCTGGAGGTGCCCGTGTCTCTCGACCCCG
CAAGAACAGACCGCCCGTACCTGCTCGGACGACTCTTCGCCGTTCTGGAAAAAGCGCAGGAAGATGCCGT
GCCCGGTGCGAACGCCACCATCAAGGACCGCTATCTGGCCTCCGCATCGGCCAATCCGGGGCAGGTATTC
CACATGCTGCTCAAGAATGCGTCCAACCACACGGCCAAACTCCGCAAGGACCCTGAAAGAAAGGGGTCGG
CCATCCACTACGAAATCATGATGCAAGAGATTATCGACAACATCAGCGATTTTCCGGTGACCATGTCGTC
CGACGAACAAGGCCTGTTCATGATCGGCTACTACCACCAGCGCAAGGCCCTTTTCACCAAGAAGAACAAG
GAGAACTAGCCATGACCGCCATTGCCAACAGATACGAGTTCGTGCTGCTTTTCGATGTGGAGAACGGCAA
CCCCAACGGCGACCCCGACGCGGGCAACATGCCGCGCATCGACCCCGAGACCGGGCATGGTCTGGTCACC
GACGTGTGCCTGAAGCGCAAGATACGCAACCATGTGGCCCTGACAAAAGAAGGTGCCGAGCGGTTCAATA
TCTATATTCAGGAAAAGGCCATTCTCAACGAAACCCACGAACGCGCCTACACGGCCTGCGACCTGAAACC
CGAACCCAAGAAACTGCCCAAGAAGGTCGAAGACGCCAAGAGGGTCACCGACTGGATGTGCACGAACTTC
TACGACATCCGCACGTTCGGCGCCGTCATGACCACAGAGGTCAACTGCGGGCAGGTGCGCGGCCCCGTGC
AGATGGCCTTTGCCAGAAGTGTGGAACCCGTCGTGCCGCAAGAGGTGAGCATCACCCGCATGGCAGTCAC
CACGAAGGCAGAGGCCGAAAAGCAGCAGGGAGACAACCGCACCATGGGTCGCAAGCACATCGTGCCCTAC
GGCCTGTATGTGGCGCACGGCTTCATCTCCGCACCGCTGGCAGAGAAGACAGGCTTCTCCGATGAAGACC
TGACGCTGTTCTGGGACGCCCTCGTCAACATGTTCGAGCACGACCGTTCGGCGGCACGCGGCCTCATGAG
CAGCCGCAAACTCATCGTCTTCAAGCACCAGAACAGGCTCGGCAACGCCCCCGCCCACAAGTTGTTCGAC
CTCGTGAAGGTCAGCCGTGCAGAGGGTTCGTCCGGCCCCGCCCGGTCGTTTGCCGACTATGCGGTGACAG
TGGGGCAGGCCCCCGAAGGCGTAGAGGTCAAAGAGATGCTGTAGAAGGGTGGGCGCGCCGACCCAGCTTT
CTTGTACAAAGTGGTGATGTACCTCGAGCACCACCACCACCACCACTGAGATCCGGCTGCTAACAAAGCC
CGAAAGGAAGCTGAGTTGGCTGCTGCCACCGCTGAGCAATAACTAGCATAACCCCTTGGGGCCTCTAAAC
GGGTCTTGAGGGGTTTTTTGCTGAAAGGAGGAACTATATCCGGATTGGCGAATGGG
[124 nt withheld, positions 4957-5080]
C
[91 nt withheld, positions 5082-5172]
A
[49 nt withheld, positions 5174-5222]
CCTTTGACGTTGGAGTCCACGTTCTTT
[37 nt withheld, positions 5250-5286]
ACCCTATCTCGGTCTATTCTTTTGATTTATAAGGGATTTTGCCGATTTCGGCCTATTGGTTAAAAAATGA
GCTGATTTAACAAAAATTTAACGCGAATTTTAACAAAATATTAACGCTTACAATTTAGGTGGCACTTTTC
GGGGAAATGTGCGCGGAACCCCTATTTGTTTATTTTTCTAAATACATTCAAATATGTATCCGCTCATGAG
ACAATAACCCTGATAAATGCTTCAATAATATTGAAAAAGGAAGAGTATGAGTATTCAACATTTCCGTGTC
GCCCTTATTCCCTTTTTTGCGGCATTTTGCCTTCCTGTTTTTGCTCACCCAGAAACGCTGGTGAAAGTAA
AAGATGCTGAAGATCAGTTGGGTGCACGAGTGGGTTACATCGAACTGGATCTCAACAGCGGTAAGATCCT
TGAGAGTTTTCGCCCCGAAGAACGTTTTCCAATGATGAGCACTTTTAAAGTTCTGCTATGTGGCGCGGTA
TTATCCCGTATTGACGCCGGGCAAGAGCAACTCGGTCGCCGCATACACTATTCTCAGAATGACTTGGTTG
AGTACTCACCAGTCACAGAAAAGCATCTTACGGATGGCATGACAGTAAGAGAATTATGCAGTGCTGCCAT
AACCATGAGTGATAACACTGCGGCCAACTTACTTCTGACAACGATCGGAGGACCGAAGGAGCTAACCGCT
TTTTTGCACAACATGGGGGATCATGTAACTCGCCTTGATCGTTGGGAACCGGAGCTGAATGAAGCCATAC
CAAACGACGAGCGTGACACCACGATGCCTGCAGCAATGGCAACAACGTTGCGCAAACTATTAACTGGCGA
ACTACTTACTCTAGCTTCCCGGCAACAATTAATAGACTGGATGGAGGCGGATAAAGTTGCAGGACCACTT
CTGCGCTCGGCCCTTCCGGCTGGCTGGTTTATTGCTGATAAATCTGGAGCCGGTGAGCGTGGGTCTCGCG
GTATCATTGCAGCACTGGGGCCAGATGGTAAGCCCTCCCGTATCGTAGTTATCTACACGACGGGGAGTCA
GGCAACTATGGATGAACGAAATAGACAGATCGCTGAGATAGGTGCCTCACTGATTAAGCATTGGTAACTG
TCAGACCAAGTTTACTCATATATACTTTAGATTGATTTAAAACTTCATTTTTAATTTAAAAGGATCTAGG
TGAAGATCCTTTTTGATAATCTCATGACCAAAATCCCTTAACGTGAGTTTTCGTTCCACTGAGCGTCAGA
CCCCGTAGAAAAGATCAAAGGATCTTCTTGAGATCCTTTTTTTCTGCGCGTAATCTGCTGCTTGCAAACA
AAAAAACCACCGCTACCAGCGGTGGTTTGTTTGCCGGATCAAGAGCTACCAACTCTTTTTCCGAAGGTAA
CTGGCTTCAGCAGAGCGCAGATACCAAATACTGTCCTTCTAGTGTAGCCGTAGTTAGGCCACCACTTCAA
GAACTCTGTAGCACCGCCTACATACCTCGCTCTGCTAATCCTGTTACCAGTGGCTGCTGCCAGTGGCGAT
AAGTCGTGTCTTACCGGGTTGGACTCAAGACGATAGTTACCGGATAAGGCGCAGCGGTCGGGCTGAACGG
GGGGTTCGTGCACACAGCCCAGCTTGGAGCGAACGACCTACACCGAACTGAGATACCTACAGCGTGAGCT
ATGAGAAAGCGCCACGCTTCCCGAAGGGAGAAAGGCGGACAGGTATCCGGTAAGCGGCAGGGTCGGAACA
GGAGAGCGCACGAGGGAGCTTCCAGGGGGAAACGCCTGGTATCTTTATAGTCCTGTCGGGTTTCGCCACC
TCTGACTTGAGCGTCGATTTTTGTGATGCTCGTCAGGGGGGCGGAGCCTATGGAAAAACGCCAGCAACGC
GGCCTTTTTACGGTTCCTGGCCTTTTGCTGGCCTTTTGCTCACATGTTCTTTCCTGCGTTATCCCCTGAT
TCTGTGGATAACCGTATTACCGCCTTTGAGTGAGCTGATACCGCTCGCCGCAGCCGAACGACCGAGCGCA
GCGAGTCAGTGAGCGAGGAAGCGGAAGAGCGCCTGATGCGGTATTTTCTCCTTACGCATCTGTGCGGTAT
TTCACACCGCAATGGTGCACTCTCAGTACAATCTGCTCTGATGCCGCATAGTTAAGCCAGTATACACTCC
GCTATCGCTACGTGACTGGGTCATGGCTGCGCCCCGACACCCGCCAACACCCGCTGACGCGCCCTGACGG
GCTTGTCTGCTCCCGGCATCCGCTTACAGACAAGCTGTGACCGTCTCCGGGAGCTGCATGTGTCAGAGGT
TTTCACCGTCATCACCGAAACGCGCGAGGCAGCTGCGGTAAAGCTCATCAGCGTGGTCGTGAAGCGATTC
ACAGATGTCTGCCTGTTCATCCGCGTCCAGCTCGTTGAGTTTCTCCAGAAGCGTTAATGTCTGGCTTCTG
ATAAAGCGGGCCATGTTAAGGGCGGTTTTTTCCTGTTTGGTCACTGATGCCTCCGTGTAAGGGGGATTTC
TGTTCATGGGGGTAATGATACCGATGAAACGAGAGAGGATGCTCACGATACGGGTTACTGATGATGAACA
TGCCCGGTTACTGGAACGTTGTGAGGGTAAACAACTGGCGGTATGGATGCGGCGGGACCAGAGAAAAATC
ACTCAGGGTCAATGCCAGCGCTTCGTTAATACAGATGTAGGTGTTCCACAGGGTAGCCAGCAGCATCCTG
CGATGCAGATCCGGAACATAATGGTGCAGGGCGCTGACTTCCGCGTTTCCAGACTTTACGAAACACGGAA
ACCGAAGACCATTCATGTTGTTGCTCAGGTCGCAGACGTTTTGCAGCAGCAGTCGCTTCACGTTCGCTCG
CGTATCGGTGATTCATTCTGCTAACCAGTAAGGCAACCCCGCCAGCCTAGCCGGGTCCTCAACGACAGGA
GCACGATCATGCGCACCCGTGGGGCCGCCATGCCGGCGATAATGGCCTGCTTCTCGCCGAAACGTTTGGT
GGCGGGACCAGTGACGAAGGCTTGAGCGAGGGCGTGCAAGATTCCGAATACCGCAAGCGACAGGCCGATC
ATCGTCGCGCTCCAGCGAAAGCGGTCCTCGCCGAAAATGACCCAGAGCGCTGCCGGCACCTGTCCTACGA
GTTGCATGATAAAGAAGACAGTCATAAGTGCGGCGACGATAGTCATGCCCCGCGCCCACCGGAAGGAGCT
GACTGGGTTGAAGGCTCTCAAGGGCATCGGTCGAGATCCCGGTGCCTAATGAGTGAGCTAACTTACATTA
ATTGCGTTGCGCTCACTGCCCGCTTTCCAGTCGGGAAACCTGTCGTGCCAGCTGCATTAATGAATCGGCC
AACGCGCGGGGAGAGGCGGTTTGCGTATTGGGCGCCAGGGTGGTTTTTCTTTTCACCAGTGAGACGGGCA
ACAGCTGATTGCCCTTCACCGCCTGGCCCTGAGAGAGTTGCAGCAAGCGGTCCACGCTGGTTTGCCCCAG
CAGGCGAAAATCCTGTTTGATGGTGGTTAACGGCGGGATATAACATGAGCTGTCTTCGGTATCGTCGTAT
CCCACTACCGAGATATCCGCACCAACGCGCAGCCCGGACTCGGTAATGGCGCGCATTGCGCCCAGCGCCA
TCTGATCGTTGGCAACCAGCATCGCAGTGGGAACGATGCCCTCATTCAGCATTTGCATGGTTTGTTGAAA
ACCGGACATGGCACTCCAGTCGCCTTCCCGTTCCGCTATCGGCTGAATTTGATTGCGAGTGAGATATTTA
TGCCAGCCAGCCAGACGCAGACGCGCCGAGACAGAACTTAATGGGCCCGCTAACAGCGCGATTTGCTGGT
GACCCAATGCGACCAGATGCTCCACGCCCAGTCGCGTACCGTCTTCATGGGAGAAAATAATACTGTTGAT
GGGTGTCTGGTCAGAGACATCAAGAAATAACGCCGGAACATTAGTGCAGGCAGCTTCCACAGCAATGGCA
TCCTGGTCATCCAGCGGATAGTTAATGATCAGCCCACTGACGCGTTGCGCGAGAAGATTGTGCACCGCCG
CTTTACAGGCTTCGACGCCGCTTCGTTCTACCATCGACACCACCACGCTGGCACCCAGTTGATCGGCGCG
AGATTTAATCGCCGCGACAATTTGCGACGGCGCGTGCAGGGCCAGACTGGAGGTGGCAACGCCAATCAGC
AACGACTGTTTGCCCGCCAGTTGTTGTGCCACGCGGTTGGGAATGTAATTCAGCTCCGCCATCGCCGCTT
CCACTTTTTCCCGCGTTTTCGCAGAAACGTGGCTGGCCTGGTTCACCACGCGGGAAACGGTCTGATAAGA
GACACCGGCATACTCTGCGACATCGTATAACGTTACTGGTTTCACATTCACCACCCTGAATTGACTCTCT
TCCGGGCGCTATCATGCCATACCGCGAAAGGTTTTGCGCCATTCGATGGTGTCCGGGATCTCGACGCTCT
CCCTTATGCGACTCCTGCATTAGGAAGCAGCCCAGTAGTAGGTTGAGGCCGTTGAGCACCGCCGCCGCAA
GGAATGGTGCATGCAAGGAGATGGCGCCCAACAGTCCCCCGGCCACGGGGCCTGCCACCATACCCACGCC
GAAACAAGCGCTCATGAGCCCGAAGTGGCGAGCCCGATCTTCCCCATCGGTGATGTCGGCGATATAGGCG
CCAGCAACCGCACCTGTGGCGCCGGTGATGCCGGCCACGATGCGTCCGGCGTAGAGGATCG
Features (pLannotate 1.2.2; 24 found; start..end, strand, type, name):
     27..45      +  promoter       T7 promoter: promoter for bacteriophage T7 RNA polymerase
     46..70      +  protein_bind   lac operator: The lac repressor binds to the lac operator to inhibit transcription in E. coli. This inhibition can be relieved by adding lactose or isopropyl-β-D-thiogalactopyranoside (IPTG). lac repressor encoded by lacI
     85..107     +  RBS            RBS: efficient ribosome binding site from bacteriophage T7 gene 10 (Olins and Rangwala, 1989)
    126..142     +  CDS            capTEV™ (fragment): composite tag for in vivo biotinylation, TEV protease cleavage, and 6xHis tagging
    150..1247    +  CDS            MBP: maltose binding protein from E. coli; malE (mutated); This version of the gene does not encode a signal sequence, so MBP will remain in the cytosol.
   1266..1290    +  protein_bind   attB1: mutant version of attB; recombination site for the Gateway® BP reaction BP Clonase™
   1311..1331    +  CDS            TEV site: tobacco etch virus (TEV) protease recognition and cleavage site
   1371..2018    +  CDS            cas5d: CAS5D_MANSM - Experimental evidence at protein level: Swiss-Prot protein existence level 1. CRISPR (clustered regularly interspaced short palindromic repeat) is an adaptive immune system that provides protection against mobile genetic elements (viruses, transposable elements and conjugative plasmids). CRISPR clusters contain spacers, sequences complementary to antecedent mobile elements, and target invading nucleic acids. CRISPR clusters are transcribed and processed into CRISPR RNA (crRNA). This protein is a sequence-specific endonuclease that cleaves pre-crRNA at G21 into mature crRNA. Does
   4751..4775    -  protein_bind   attB2: mutant version of attB; recombination site for the Gateway® BP reaction BP Clonase™
   4789..4806    +  CDS            9xHis (fragment): 9xHis affinity tag
   4816..4865    +  CDS            SET1 (fragment): solubility-enhancement tag derived from T7 phage gene 10B
   4873..4920    +  terminator     T7 terminator: transcription terminator for bacteriophage T7 RNA polymerase
   4957..5385    +  rep_origin     f1 ori (sequence partly withheld): f1 bacteriophage origin of replication; arrow indicates direction of (+) strand synthesis
   5438..5542    +  promoter       AmpR promoter: bla
   5543..6403    +  CDS            AmpR: β-lactamase; bla; confers resistance to ampicillin, carbenicillin, and related antibiotics
   6574..7162    +  rep_origin     ori: high-copy-number ColE1/pMB1/pBR322/pUC origin of replication
   7348..7487    -  misc_feature   bom: basis of mobility region from pBR322
   7589..7780    -  CDS            rop: Rop protein, which maintains plasmids at low copy number; rop
   7797..8177    +  CDS            YPB1_ECOLX: Protein predicted: Swiss-Prot protein existence level 4. From Escherichia coli.
   8249..8540    -  CDS            TcR (fragment): tetracycline efflux protein; tet; confers resistance to tetracycline
   8555..8576    -  protein_bind   CAP binding site: CAP binding activates transcription in the presence of cAMP. E. coli catabolite activator protein
   8589..9671    -  CDS            lacI: lac repressor; lacI; The lac repressor binds to the lac operator to inhibit transcription in E. coli. This inhibition can be relieved by adding lactose or isopropyl-β-D-thiogalactopyranoside (IPTG).
   9672..9749    -  promoter       lacI promoter: lacI
   9757..10036   -  CDS            TcR (fragment): tetracycline efflux protein; tet; confers resistance to tetracycline
