[The description below was written by a language model from this plasmid's Addgene catalogue record and pLannotate feature annotations shown in this document.]
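Description:
D. vulgaris Cascade/I-C (Cas5c-Cas8c-Cas7)/pHMGWA is a bacterial expression plasmid of about 10 kb for producing the three protein subunits of the type I-C CRISPR Cascade complex from Desulfovibrio vulgaris str. Hildenborough in E. coli. It is built on the pHMGWA Gateway destination vector, a pET-style backbone carrying a ColE1/pBR322-type origin together with the rop gene and bom region, consistent with its catalogued low copy number. It also carries an f1 origin and the β-lactamase gene for ampicillin selection. A lacI cassette on the plasmid supplies lac repressor. Short tetracycline-resistance fragments in the annotation are backbone remnants rather than a functional marker.

The payload is the native cas5c-cas8c-cas7 gene block, amplified as one piece from genomic DNA and moved by TOPO/Gateway cloning between the attB1 and attB2 sites. A single T7 promoter with an adjacent lac operator and a T7 gene 10 ribosome binding site drives all three genes as one IPTG-inducible transcript, ending at the T7 terminator. This arrangement requires a host that supplies T7 RNA polymerase. Only Cas5c is tagged: it is fused at its N terminus to 6xHis and cytosolic maltose-binding protein, followed by a TEV protease site so the tag can be removed after purification. Cas8c (Csd1) and Cas7 (Csd2) are untagged and would be expected to co-purify through assembly with Cas5c. The automated annotation identifies only the cas5 homologue within the insert, leaving the Cas8c and Cas7 region unlabelled. The small His and solubility-tag fragments downstream of attB2 appear to be vector remnants. No CRISPR array or crRNA element is recorded. The plasmid is intended for recombinant expression of Cascade/I-C subunits, and the associated publication concerns DNA targeting by this minimal Cascade.
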