Addgene plasmid #81185: D. vulgaris Cascade/I-C (Cas5c-Cas8c-Cas7)/pHMGWA
Purpose: Expresses Desulfovibrio vulgaris Cascade/I-C complex subunits in E. coli with TEV-cleavable N-terminal His-MBP tag on Cas5c
Depositing lab: Jennifer Doudna. Depositing organization: University of California, Berkeley. Publication: DNA Targeting by a Minimal CRISPR RNA-Guided Cascade. Hochstrasser ML, Taylor DW, Kornfeld JE, Nogales E, Doudna JA. Mol Cell. 2016 Sep 1;63(5):840-51. doi: 10.1016/j.molcel.2016.07.027. PubMed 27588603.
Backbone
  Vector backbone: pHMGWA
  Backbone manufacturer: ThermoFisher
  Backbone size w/o insert (bp): 8236
  Total vector size (bp): 10041
  Vector type: Bacterial Expression, CRISPR
Growth in bacteria
  Bacterial resistance: Ampicillin, 100 μg/mL
  Growth temperature: 37°C
  Growth strain: DH5alpha
  Copy number: Low Copy
Gene/Insert 1
  Gene/Insert name: Cas5c (alt names: Cas5d; Cas5)
  Species: Desulfovibrio vulgaris str. Hildenborough
  Insert size (bp): 680
  GenBank ID: 2781521 YP_009170
  Promoter: T7
  Tag / fusion protein: 6xHis - MBP - TEV protease site (N terminal on insert)
  Cloning method: Gateway Cloning
  Sequencing primers: 5′ MBP forward; 3′ T7 terminator
Gene/Insert 2
  Gene/Insert name: Cas8c (alt name: Csd1)
  Species: Desulfovibrio vulgaris str. Hildenborough
  Insert size (bp): 1839
  GenBank ID: 2781582 YP_009171.1
  Promoter: T7
  Cloning method: Gateway Cloning
  Sequencing primers: 5′ MBP forward; 3′ T7 terminator
Gene/Insert 3
  Gene/Insert name: Cas7 (alt name: Csd2)
  Species: Desulfovibrio vulgaris str. Hildenborough
  Insert size (bp): 873
  GenBank ID: 2781595 YP_009172.1
  Promoter: T7
  Cloning method: Gateway Cloning
  Sequencing primers: 5′ MBP forward; 3′ T7 terminator
Terms and licenses: Academic/Nonprofit Terms; Industry Terms: Not Available to Industry
Depositor comments: Entire set of cas5c-cas8c-cas7 genes amplified together from genomic D. vulgaris DNA and TOPO/Gateway cloned into pHMGWA destination vector. A single T7 promoter drives expression of all three genes.
How to cite: D. vulgaris Cascade/I-C (Cas5c-Cas8c-Cas7)/pHMGWA was a gift from Jennifer Doudna (Addgene plasmid # 81185 ; http://n2t.net/addgene:81185 ; RRID:Addgene_81185)
