>Addgene plasmid #81185 | D. vulgaris Cascade/I-C (Cas5c-Cas8c-Cas7)/pHMGWA | addgene partial sequence | sequence record 159368 | MBP-F 5'-GATGAAGCCCTGAAAGACGCGCAG-3'
GGCTCCTTCACCATGACACATGGGGCTGTTAAGACATACGGCATCAGACTGCGGGTATGGGGCGACTACG
CCTGCTTCACGCGGCCGGAGATGAAGGTGGAACGGGTGTCATACGATGTCATGCCCCCTTCCGCCGCACG
GGGCATCCTTGAGGCCATCCACTGGAAGCCGGCCATCAGGTGGATTGTGGACAGGATTCATGTGCTGCGG
CCCATCGTCTTCGACAACGTGCGGCGCAACGAGGTCAGTTCGAAGATACCCAAGCCCAATCCGGCAACGG
CCATGCGCGACAGGAAGCCGCTCTACTTTCTGGTCGATGACGGCAGCAACCGCCAGCAACGGGCGGCGAC
CCTGCTGCGCAACGTCGACTATGTCATCGAAGCCCACTTCGAACTGACAGACAAGGCCGGAGCGGAAGAC
AACGCGGGCAAGCATCTGGACATCTTCAGGCGTCGTGCGCGCGCCGGGCAGTCGTTCCAGCAGCCATGCC
TCGGCTGCCGCGAGTTTCCGGCGTCGTTCGAACTGCTGGAGGGGGATGTGCCGCTCTCGTGCTACGCGGG
CGAGAAGCGCGACCTTGGCTACATGCTGCTCGACATCGACTTCGAACGCGACATGACGCCGCTGTTCTTC
AAGGCCGTCATGGAAGACGGAGTGATAACGCCCCCGTCGCGCACGTCACCGGAGGTGAGGGCATGATCCT
GCAGGCATTGCATGGCTATTACCAGCGCATGAGCGCAGACCCCGATGCGGGGATGCCGCCCTACGGGACC
AGCATGGAGAACATCTCGTT
