>Addgene plasmid #81185 | D. vulgaris Cascade/I-C (Cas5c-Cas8c-Cas7)/pHMGWA | addgene partial sequence | sequence record 159369 | T7term 5'-GCTAGTTATTGCTCAGCGG-3'
TGGTGGTGGTGGTGGTGCTCGAGGTACATCACCACTTTGTACAAGAAAGCTGGGTCGGCGCGCCCACCCT
TCTACAGCATCTCTTTGACCTCTACGCCTTCGGGGGCCTGCCCCACTGTCACCGCATAGTCGGCAAACGA
CCGGGCGGGGCCGGACGAACCCTCTGCACGGCTGACCTTCACGAGGTCGAACAACTTGTGGGCGGGGGCG
TTGCCGAGCCTGTTCTGGTGCTTGAAGACGATGAGTTTGCGGCTGCTCATGAGGCCGCGTGCCGCCGAAC
GGTCGTGCTCGAACATGTTGACGAGGGCGTCCCAGAACAGCGTCAGGTCTTCATCGGAGAAGCCTGTCTT
CTCTGCCAGCGGTGCGGAGATGAAGCCGTGCGCCACATACAGGCCGTAGGGCACGATGTGCTTGCGACCC
ATGGTGCGGTTGTCTCCCTGCTGCTTTTCGGCCTCTGCCTTCGTGGTGACTGCCATGCGGGTGATGCTCA
CCTCTTGCGGCACGACGGGTTCCACACTTCTGGCAAAGGCCATCTGCACGGGGCCGCGCACCTGCCCGCA
GTTGACCTCTGTGGTCATGACGGCGCCGAACGTGCGGATGTCGTAGAAGTTCGTGCACATCCAGTCGGTG
ACCCTCTTGGCGTCTTCGACCTTCTTGGGCAGTTTCTTGGGTTCGGGTTTCAGGTCGCAGGCCGTGTAGG
CGCGTTCGTGGGTTTCGTTGAGAATGGCCTTTTCCTGAATATAGATATTGAACCGCTCGGCACCTTCTTT
TGTCAGGGCCACATGGTTGCGTATCTTGCGCTTCAGGCACACGTCGGTGACCAGAC
